>Addgene plasmid #119292 | PME-1 pcDNA-StrepIII | addgene full sequence | sequence record 232071 | Addgene NGS Result
GACATTGATTATTGACTAGTTATTAATAGTAATCAATTACGGGGTCATTAGTTCATAGCCCATATATGGA
GTTCCGCGTTACATAACTTACGGTAAATGGCCCGCCTGGCTGACCGCCCAACGACCCCCGCCCATTGACG
TCAATAATGACGTATGTTCCCATAGTAACGCCAATAGGGACTTTCCATTGACGTCAATGGGTGGAGTATT
TACGGTAAACTGCCCACTTGGCAGTACATCAAGTGTATCATATGCCAAGTACGCCCCCTATTGACGTCAA
TGACGGTAAATGGCCCGCCTGGCATTATGCCCAGTACATGACCTTATGGGACTTTCCTACTTGGCAGTAC
ATCTACGTATTAGTCATCGCTATTACCATGGTGATGCGGTTTTGGCAGTACATCAATGGGCGTGGATAGC
GGTTTGACTCACGGGGATTTCCAAGTCTCCACCCCATTGACGTCAATGGGAGTTTGTTTTGGCACCAAAA
TCAACGGGACTTTCCAAAATGTCGTAACAACTCCGCCCCATTGACGCAAATGGGCGGTAGGCGTGTACGG
TGGGAGGTCTATATAAGCAGAGCTCTCTGGCTAACTAGAGAACCCACTGCTTACTGGCTTATCGAAATTA
ATACGACTCACTATAGGGAGACCCAAGCTGGCTAGCGTTTAAACGGGCCCTCTAGACTCGAGATGTCGGC
CCTCGAAAAGAGCATGCACCTCGGCCGCCTTCCCTCTCGCCCACCTCTACCCGGCAGCGGGGGCAGTCAG
AGCGGAGCCAAGATGCGAATGGGCCCTGGAAGAAAGCGGGACTTTTCCCCTGTTCCTTGGAGTCAGTATT
TTGAGTCCATGGAAGATGTAGAAGTAGAGAATGAAACTGGCAAGGATACTTTTCGAGTCTACAAGAGTGG
TTCAGAGGGTCCAGTCCTGCTCCTTCTGCATGGAGGAGGTCATTCTGCCCTTTCTTGGGCTGTGTTCACG
GCAGCGATTATTAGTAGAGTTCAGTGTAGGATTGTAGCTTTGGATCTGCGAAGTCATGGTGAAACAAAGG
TCAAGAATCCTGAAGATCTGTCTGCAGAAACAATGGCAAAAGACGTTGGCAATGTGGTTGAAGCCATGTA
TGGGGACCTTCCTCCTCCAATTATGCTGATTGGACATAGCATGGGTGGTGCTATTGCAGTCCACACAGCA
TCATCCAACCTGGTACCAAGCCTCTTGGGTCTGTGCATGATTGATGTTGTAGAAGGTACAGCTATGGATG
CACTTAATAGCATGCAGAATTTCTTACGGGGTCGTCCTAAAACCTTCAAGTCTCTGGAGAATGCTATTGA
ATGGAGTGTGAAGAGTGGCCAGATTCGAAATCTGGAGTCTGCCCGTGTCTCAATGGTTGGCCAAGTCAAA
CAGTGTGAAGGAATTACAAGTCCAGAAGGCTCAAAATCTATAGTGGAAGGAATCATAGAGGAAGAAGAAG
AAGATGAGGAAGGAAGTGAGTCTATAAGCAAGAGGAAAAAGGAAGATGACATGGAGACCAAGAAAGACCA
TCCATACACCTGGAGAATTGAACTGGCAAAAACAGAAAAATACTGGGACGGCTGGTTCCGAGGCTTATCC
AATCTCTTTCTTAGTTGTCCCATTCCTAAATTGCTGCTCTTGGCTGGTGTTGATAGATTGGATAAAGATC
TGACCATTGGCCAGATGCAAGGGAAGTTCCAGATGCAGGTCCTACCCCAGTGTGGCCATGCAGTCCATGA
GGATGCCCCTGACAAGGTAGCTGAAGCTGTTGCCACTTTCCTGATCCGGCACAGGTTTGCAGAACCCATC
GGTGGATTCCAGTGTGTGTTTCCTGGCTGTGGATCCGCTAGCTGGAGCCACCCGCAGTTCGAGAAAGGTG
GAGGTTCCGGAGGTGGATCGGGAGGTGGATCGTGGAGCCACCCGCAGTTCGAAAAAGGCGCCTAAAAGCT
TAAGTTTAAACCGCTGATCAGCCTCGACTGTGCCTTCTAGTTGCCAGCCATCTGTTGTTTGCCCCTCCCC
CGTGCCTTCCTTGACCCTGGAAGGTGCCACTCCCACTGTCCTTTCCTAATAAAATGAGGAAATTGCATCG
CATTGTCTGAGTAGGTGTCATTCTATTCTGGGGGGTGGGGTGGGGCAGGACAGCAAGGGGGAGGATTGGG
AAGACAATAGCAGGCATGCTGGGGATGCGGTGGGCTCTATGGCTTCTGAGGCGGAAAGAACCAGCTGGGG
CTCTAGGGGGTATCCCC
[124 nt withheld, positions 2258-2381]
C
[91 nt withheld, positions 2383-2473]
A
[49 nt withheld, positions 2475-2523]
CCTTTGACGTTGGAGTCCACGTTCTTT
[37 nt withheld, positions 2551-2587]
ACCCTATCTCGGTCTATTCTTTTGATTTATAAGGGATTTTGCCGATTTCGGCCTATTGGTTAAAAAATGA
GCTGATTTAACAAAAATTTAACGCGAATTAATTCTGTGGAATGTGTGTCAGTTAGGGTGTGGAAAGTCCC
CAGGCTCCCCAGCAGGCAGAAGTATGCAAAGCATGCATCTCAATTAGTCAGCAACCAGGTGTGGAAAGTC
CCCAGGCTCCCCAGCAGGCAGAAGTATGCAAAGCATGCATCTCAATTAGTCAGCAACCATAGTCCCGCCC
CTAACTCCGCCCATCCCGCCCCTAACTCCGCCCAGTTCCGCCCATTCTCCGCCCCATGGCTGACTAATTT
TTTTTATTTATGCAGAGGCCGAGGCCGCCTCTGCCTCTGAGCTATTCCAGAAGTAGTGAGGAGGCTTTTT
TGGAGGCCTAGGCTTTTGCAAAAAGCTCCCGGGAGCTTGTATATCCATTTTCGGATCTGATCAAGAGACA
GGATGAGGATCGTTTCGCATGATTGAACAAGATGGATTGCACGCAGGTTCTCCGGCCGCTTGGGTGGAGA
GGCTATTCGGCTATGACTGGGCACAACAGACAATCGGCTGCTCTGATGCCGCCGTGTTCCGGCTGTCAGC
GCAGGGGCGCCCGGTTCTTTTTGTCAAGACCGACCTGTCCGGTGCCCTGAATGAACTGCAGGACGAGGCA
GCGCGGCTATCGTGGCTGGCCACGACGGGCGTTCCTTGCGCAGCTGTGCTCGACGTTGTCACTGAAGCGG
GAAGGGACTGGCTGCTATTGGGCGAAGTGCCGGGGCAGGATCTCCTGTCATCTCACCTTGCTCCTGCCGA
GAAAGTATCCATCATGGCTGATGCAATGCGGCGGCTGCATACGCTTGATCCGGCTACCTGCCCATTCGAC
CACCAAGCGAAACATCGCATCGAGCGAGCACGTACTCGGATGGAAGCCGGTCTTGTCGATCAGGATGATC
TGGACGAAGAGCATCAGGGGCTCGCGCCAGCCGAACTGTTCGCCAGGCTCAAGGCGCGCATGCCCGACGG
CGAGGATCTCGTCGTGACCCATGGCGATGCCTGCTTGCCGAATATCATGGTGGAAAATGGCCGCTTTTCT
GGATTCATCGACTGTGGCCGGCTGGGTGTGGCGGACCGCTATCAGGACATAGCGTTGGCTACCCGTGATA
TTGCTGAAGAGCTTGGCGGCGAATGGGCTGACCGCTTCCTCGTGCTTTACGGTATCGCCGCTCCCGATTC
GCAGCGCATCGCCTTCTATCGCCTTCTTGACGAGTTCTTCTGAGCGGGACTCTGGGGTTCGAAATGACCG
ACCAAGCGACGCCCAACCTGCCATCACGAGATTTCGATTCCACCGCCGCCTTCTATGAAAGGTTGGGCTT
CGGAATCGTTTTCCGGGACGCCGGCTGGATGATCCTCCAGCGCGGGGATCTCATGCTGGAGTTCTTCGCC
CACCCCAACTTGTTTATTGCAGCTTATAATGGTTACAAATAAAGCAATAGCATCACAAATTTCACAAATA
AAGCATTTTTTTCACTGCATTCTAGTTGTGGTTTGTCCAAACTCATCAATGTATCTTATCATGTCTGTAT
ACCGTCGACCTCTAGCTAGAGCTTGGCGTAATCATGGTCATAGCTGTTTCCTGTGTGAAATTGTTATCCG
CTCACAATTCCACACAACATACGAGCCGGAAGCATAAAGTGTAAAGCCTGGGGTGCCTAATGAGTGAGCT
AACTCACATTAATTGCGTTGCGCTCACTGCCCGCTTTCCAGTCGGGAAACCTGTCGTGCCAGCTGCATTA
ATGAATCGGCCAACGCGCGGGGAGAGGCGGTTTGCGTATTGGGCGCTCTTCCGCTTCCTCGCTCACTGAC
TCGCTGCGCTCGGTCGTTCGGCTGCGGCGAGCGGTATCAGCTCACTCAAAGGCGGTAATACGGTTATCCA
CAGAATCAGGGGATAACGCAGGAAAGAACATGTGAGCAAAAGGCCAGCAAAAGGCCAGGAACCGTAAAAA
GGCCGCGTTGCTGGCGTTTTTCCATAGGCTCCGCCCCCCTGACGAGCATCACAAAAATCGACGCTCAAGT
CAGAGGTGGCGAAACCCGACAGGACTATAAAGATACCAGGCGTTTCCCCCTGGAAGCTCCCTCGTGCGCT
CTCCTGTTCCGACCCTGCCGCTTACCGGATACCTGTCCGCCTTTCTCCCTTCGGGAAGCGTGGCGCTTTC
TCATAGCTCACGCTGTAGGTATCTCAGTTCGGTGTAGGTCGTTCGCTCCAAGCTGGGCTGTGTGCACGAA
CCCCCCGTTCAGCCCGACCGCTGCGCCTTATCCGGTAACTATCGTCTTGAGTCCAACCCGGTAAGACACG
ACTTATCGCCACTGGCAGCAGCCACTGGTAACAGGATTAGCAGAGCGAGGTATGTAGGCGGTGCTACAGA
GTTCTTGAAGTGGTGGCCTAACTACGGCTACACTAGAAGAACAGTATTTGGTATCTGCGCTCTGCTGAAG
CCAGTTACCTTCGGAAAAAGAGTTGGTAGCTCTTGATCCGGCAAACAAACCACCGCTGGTAGCGGTGGTT
TTTTTGTTTGCAAGCAGCAGATTACGCGCAGAAAAAAAGGATCTCAAGAAGATCCTTTGATCTTTTCTAC
GGGGTCTGACGCTCAGTGGAACGAAAACTCACGTTAAGGGATTTTGGTCATGAGATTATCAAAAAGGATC
TTCACCTAGATCCTTTTAAATTAAAAATGAAGTTTTAAATCAATCTAAAGTATATATGAGTAAACTTGGT
CTGACAGTTACCAATGCTTAATCAGTGAGGCACCTATCTCAGCGATCTGTCTATTTCGTTCATCCATAGT
TGCCTGACTCCCCGTCGTGTAGATAACTACGATACGGGAGGGCTTACCATCTGGCCCCAGTGCTGCAATG
ATACCGCGAGACCCACGCTCACCGGCTCCAGATTTATCAGCAATAAACCAGCCAGCCGGAAGGGCCGAGC
GCAGAAGTGGTCCTGCAACTTTATCCGCCTCCATCCAGTCTATTAATTGTTGCCGGGAAGCTAGAGTAAG
TAGTTCGCCAGTTAATAGTTTGCGCAACGTTGTTGCCATTGCTACAGGCATCGTGGTGTCACGCTCGTCG
TTTGGTATGGCTTCATTCAGCTCCGGTTCCCAACGATCAAGGCGAGTTACATGATCCCCCATGTTGTGCA
AAAAAGCGGTTAGCTCCTTCGGTCCTCCGATCGTTGTCAGAAGTAAGTTGGCCGCAGTGTTATCACTCAT
GGTTATGGCAGCACTGCATAATTCTCTTACTGTCATGCCATCCGTAAGATGCTTTTCTGTGACTGGTGAG
TACTCAACCAAGTCATTCTGAGAATAGTGTATGCGGCGACCGAGTTGCTCTTGCCCGGCGTCAATACGGG
ATAATACCGCGCCACATAGCAGAACTTTAAAAGTGCTCATCATTGGAAAACGTTCTTCGGGGCGAAAACT
CTCAAGGATCTTACCGCTGTTGAGATCCAGTTCGATGTAACCCACTCGTGCACCCAACTGATCTTCAGCA
TCTTTTACTTTCACCAGCGTTTCTGGGTGAGCAAAAACAGGAAGGCAAAATGCCGCAAAAAAGGGAATAA
GGGCGACACGGAAATGTTGAATACTCATACTCTTCCTTTTTCAATATTATTGAAGCATTTATCAGGGTTA
TTGTCTCATGAGCGGATACATATTTGAATGTATTTAGAAAAATAAACAAATAGGGGTTCCGCGCACATTT
CCCCGAAAAGTGCCACCTGACGTCGACGGATCGGGAGATCTCCCGATCCCCTATGGTGCACTCTCAGTAC
AATCTGCTCTGATGCCGCATAGTTAAGCCAGTATCTGCTCCCTGCTTGTGTGTTGGAGGTCGCTGAGTAG
TGCGCGAGCAAAATTTAAGCTACAACAAGGCAAGGCTTGACCGACAATTGCATGAAGAATCTGCTTAGGG
TTAGGCGTTTTGCGCTGCTTCGCGATGTACGGGCCAGATATACGCGTT
Features (pLannotate 1.2.2; 22 found; start..end, strand, type, name):
      1..380     +  enhancer       CMV enhancer: human cytomegalovirus immediate early enhancer
    381..584     +  promoter       CMV promoter: human cytomegalovirus (CMV) immediate early promoter
    580..613     +  LTR            5' LTR (truncated) (fragment): truncated 5' long terminal repeat (LTR) from HIV-1
    629..647     +  promoter       T7 promoter: promoter for bacteriophage T7 RNA polymerase
    693..1850    +  CDS            PPME1: PPME1_HUMAN - Also known as PME1. Experimental evidence at protein level: Swiss-Prot protein existence level 1. Demethylates proteins that have been reversibly carboxymethylated. Demethylates PPP2CB (in vitro) and PPP2CA. Binding to PPP2CA displaces the manganese ion and inactivates the enzyme. From Homo sapiens (Human).
   1863..1882    +  CDS            Strep-Tag II (fragment): peptide that binds Strep-Tactin®, an engineered form of streptavidin
   1923..1945    +  CDS            Strep-Tag II (fragment): peptide that binds Strep-Tactin®, an engineered form of streptavidin
   1988..2212    +  polyA_signal   bGH poly(A) signal: bovine growth hormone polyadenylation signal
   2216..2237    +  promoter       SV40 promoter (fragment): SV40 enhancer and early promoter
   2258..2686    +  rep_origin     f1 ori (sequence partly withheld): f1 bacteriophage origin of replication; arrow indicates direction of (+) strand synthesis
   2700..3029    +  promoter       SV40 promoter: SV40 enhancer and early promoter
   3096..3887    +  CDS            neo: KKA2_KLEPN - Also known as kan, nptII. Experimental evidence at protein level: Swiss-Prot protein existence level 1. Resistance to kanamycin, neomycin, paromomycin, ribostamycin, butirosin and gentamicin B. From Klebsiella pneumoniae.
   3911..4069    +  CDS            ble (fragment): BLE_KLEPN - Experimental evidence at protein level: Swiss-Prot protein existence level 1. Binding protein with a strong affinity to the bleomycin family of antibiotics. Binds to CL990; an antimitotic-antibiotic compound. From Klebsiella pneumoniae.
   4064..4185    +  polyA_signal   SV40 poly(A) signal: SV40 polyadenylation signal
   4258..4274    -  protein_bind   lac operator: The lac repressor binds to the lac operator to inhibit transcription in E. coli. This inhibition can be relieved by adding lactose or isopropyl-β-D-thiogalactopyranoside (IPTG). lac repressor encoded by lacI
   4282..4312    -  promoter       lac promoter: promoter for the E. coli lac operon
   4327..4348    -  protein_bind   CAP binding site: CAP binding activates transcription in the presence of cAMP. E. coli catabolite activator protein
   4361..4453    -  CDS            lacI (fragment): lac repressor; lacI; The lac repressor binds to the lac operator to inhibit transcription in E. coli. This inhibition can be relieved by adding lactose or isopropyl-β-D-thiogalactopyranoside (IPTG).
   4636..5224    -  rep_origin     ori: high-copy-number ColE1/pMB1/pBR322/pUC origin of replication
   5395..6255    -  CDS            AmpR: β-lactamase; bla; confers resistance to ampicillin, carbenicillin, and related antibiotics
   6256..6360    -  promoter       AmpR promoter: bla
   6419..6471    -  misc_feature   bom (fragment): basis of mobility region from pBR322
