[The description below was written by a language model from this plasmid's Addgene catalogue record and pLannotate feature annotations shown in this document.]
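Description:
PME-1 pcDNA-StrepIII is a mammalian expression plasmid of about 6.6 kb, built on the pcDNA3.1 backbone, for overexpressing full-length human PPME1 (protein phosphatase methylesterase 1, PME-1) with a Strep affinity tag. PPME1 demethylates the carboxymethylated catalytic subunit of PP2A and can bind and inactivate it. In bacteria the plasmid replicates from a high-copy ColE1/pUC-type origin and is selected with ampicillin through the β-lactamase gene. An f1 origin is also present, which allows single-stranded DNA production.

The PPME1 coding sequence is driven by the human cytomegalovirus immediate-early enhancer and promoter. A T7 promoter lies just upstream of the insert and can be used for in vitro transcription or as a sequencing primer site. Immediately downstream of the open reading frame the annotation detects two closely spaced Strep-Tag II matches, scored as fragments. This is consistent with a C-terminal tandem Strep tag of the kind the "StrepIII" name suggests, although the catalogue entry simply calls the protein StrepII-tagged. The tag binds Strep-Tactin, an engineered streptavidin. Transcripts end at the bovine growth hormone polyadenylation signal. A separate cassette, with an SV40 early promoter, the neomycin phosphotransferase gene and an SV40 poly(A) signal, permits G418 selection of stably transfected cells. Short annotated fragments such as the HIV-1 LTR, ble, lacI and bom matches appear to be backbone remnants rather than functional parts. The cloning sites used are not recorded.

The associated publication concerns functional filtering of high-content protein–protein interaction data, so the construct was evidently used for Strep-based affinity purification of PME-1 complexes from mammalian cells.
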