Addgene plasmid #119292: PME-1 pcDNA-StrepIII
Purpose: Mammalian overexpression of StrepII-tagged full length PPME1
Depositing lab: Jukka Westermarck. Depositing organization: University of Turku. Publication: Relevance Rank Platform (RRP) for Functional Filtering of High Content Protein-Protein Interaction Data. Pokharel YR, Saarela J, Szwajda A, Rupp C, Rokka A, Lal Kumar Karna S, Teittinen K, Corthals G, Kallioniemi O, Wennerberg K, Aittokallio T, Westermarck J. Mol Cell Proteomics. 2015 Dec;14(12):3274-83. doi: 10.1074/mcp.M115.050773. Epub 2015 Oct 23. PubMed 26499835.
Backbone
  Vector backbone: pcDNA3.1
  Vector type: Mammalian Expression
Growth in bacteria
  Bacterial resistance: Ampicillin, 100 μg/mL
  Growth temperature: 37°C
  Growth strain: DH5alpha
  Copy number: High Copy
Gene/Insert
  Gene/Insert name: PPME1
  Species: H. sapiens (human)
  Entrez Gene: PPME1 (a.k.a. PME-1)
  Cloning method: Restriction Enzyme; 5′ cloning site Unknown (unknown if destroyed); 3′ cloning site Unknown (unknown if destroyed)
Terms and licenses: Academic/Nonprofit Terms; Industry Terms: Not Available to Industry
How to cite: PME-1 pcDNA-StrepIII was a gift from Jukka Westermarck (Addgene plasmid # 119292 ; http://n2t.net/addgene:119292 ; RRID:Addgene_119292)
